Addgene plasmid #23651: pDONR223-PTK9
Depositing lab: William Hahn & David Root. Depositing organization: Dana-Farber Cancer Institute. Publication: COT drives resistance to RAF inhibition through MAP kinase pathway reactivation. Johannessen CM, Boehm JS, Kim SY, Thomas SR, Wardwell L, Johnson LA, Emery CM, Stransky N, Cogdill AP, Barretina J, Caponigro G, Hieronymus H, Murray RR, Salehi-Ashtiani K, Hill DE, Vidal M, Zhao JJ, Yang X, Alkan O, Kim S, Harris JL, Wilson CJ, Myer VE, Finan PM, Root DE, Roberts TM, Golub T, Flaherty KT, Dummer R, Weber BL, Sellers WR, Schlegel R, Wargo JA, Hahn WC, Garraway LA. Nature. 2010 Dec 16;468(7326):968-72. doi: 10.1038/nature09627 PubMed 21107320.
Backbone
  Vector backbone: pDONR223
  Backbone manufacturer: Invitrogen
  Backbone size w/o insert (bp): 5005
  Vector type: Gateway Donor vector
Growth in bacteria
  Bacterial resistance: Spectinomycin, 50 μg/mL
  Growth temperature: 37°C
  Growth strain: DH5alpha
  Copy number: High Copy
Gene/Insert
  Gene/Insert name: PTK9 (alt name: PTK9 protein tyrosine kinase 9)
  Species: H. sapiens (human)
  Insert size (bp): 759
  Entrez Gene: TWF1 (a.k.a. A6, PTK9)
  Cloning method: Gateway Cloning
  Sequencing primers: 5′ M13pUC-fwd; 3′ M13rev
Terms and licenses: Academic/Nonprofit Terms; Industry Terms: Not Available to Industry
Depositor comments: The ORF has no Stop codon. This design enables easy recombination into a destination vector to add an epitope tag of choice and Stop codon to the ORF. Do NOT use this plasmid directly for transfections. A set of 4 custom lentiviral vectors is available ( pLX301 (http://www.addgene.org/25895/) , pLX302 (http://www.addgene.org/25896/) , pLX303 (http://www.addgene.org/25897/) , pLX304 (http://www.addgene.org/25890/) ) to be used to express these ORFs in mammalian cells. These plasmids are not included in the kit and must be ordered separately.
How to cite: pDONR223-PTK9 was a gift from William Hahn & David Root (Addgene plasmid # 23651 ; http://n2t.net/addgene:23651 ; RRID:Addgene_23651)
