[The description below was written by a language model from this plasmid's Addgene catalogue record.]
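Description:
pDONR223-PTK9 is a Gateway entry clone built on the Invitrogen pDONR223 donor backbone (about 5 kb without insert) and carrying a human open reading frame for PTK9, "protein tyrosine kinase 9", now catalogued under the gene symbol TWF1 (also known as A6). The recorded insert is 759 bp and was introduced by Gateway recombination, so in the finished clone the ORF would be expected to sit between the recombination sites that allow it to be moved on into destination vectors. No feature table accompanies the record, so the exact sites and flanking elements are not documented here. The plasmid is maintained in E. coli at high copy number under spectinomycin selection, and the insert can be read from the M13 forward and reverse priming sites that flank the cloning region.

The construct is a shuttle and storage form of the ORF rather than an expression plasmid. The record names no promoter driving the insert, and the depositors explicitly warn against using it directly for transfection. The ORF was deliberately cloned without a stop codon, so recombination into a suitable destination vector places it in frame with a C-terminal epitope tag and a vector-supplied stop codon. The depositors point to a companion set of four lentiviral destination vectors (pLX301 to pLX304) for expressing these ORFs in mammalian cells. The associated publication concerns resistance to RAF inhibition through MAP kinase pathway reactivation, and the comments refer to a kit. This suggests the clone belongs to a larger ORF collection intended for gain-of-function expression studies.
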