>Addgene plasmid #23651 | pDONR223-PTK9 | depositor partial sequence | sequence record 10672 | Author sequence
ATGTTGTATGCAGCAACAAGAGCAACTCTGAAGAAGGAATTTGGAGGTGGCCACATTAAAGATGAAGTAT
TTGGAACAGTAAAGGAAGATGTATCATTACATGGATATAAAAAATACTTGCTGTCACAATCTTCCCCTGC
CCCACTGACTGCAGCTGAGGAAGAACTACGACAGATTAAAATCAATGAGGTACAGACTGATGTGGGTGTG
GACACTAAGCATCAAACACTACAAGGAGTAGCATTTCCCATTTCTCGAGAAGCCTTTCAGGCTTTGGAAA
AATTGAATAATAGACAGCTCAACTATGTGCAGTTGGAAATAGATATAAAAAATGAAATTATAATTTTGGC
CAACACAACAAATACAGAACTGAAAGATTTGCCAAAGAGGATTCCCAAGGATTCAGCTCGTTACCATTTC
TTTCTGTATAAACATTCCCATGAAGGAGACTATTTAGAGTCCATAGTTTTTATTTATTCAATGCCTGGAT
ACACATGCAGTATAAGAGAGCGGATGCTGTATTCTAGCTGCAAGAGCCGTCTGCTAGAAATTGTAGAAAG
ACAACTACAAATGGATGTAATTAGAAAGATCGAGATAGACAATGGGGATGAGTTGACTGCAGACTTCCTT
TATGAAGAAGTACATCCCAAGCAGCATGCACACAAGCAAAGTTTTGCAAAACCAAAAGGTCCTGCAGGAA
AAAGAGGAATTCGAAGACTAATTAGGGGCCCAGCGGAAACTGAAGCTACTACTGATTAA
