>Addgene plasmid #23651 | pDONR223-PTK9 | addgene partial sequence | sequence record 29463 | 23651 with M13pUC-fwd
TCGGGCCCAATAATGATTTTATTTTGACTGATAGTGACCTGTTCGTTGCAACAAATTGATGAGCAATGCT
TTTTTATAATGCCAACTTTGTACAAAAAAGTTGGCATGTTGTATGCAGCAACAAGAGCAACTCTGAAGAA
GGAATTTGGAGGTGGCCACATTAAAGATGAAGTATTTGGAACAGTAAAGGAAGATGTATCATTACATGGA
TATAAAAAATACTTGCTGTCACAATCTTCCCCTGCCCCACTGACTGCAGCTGAGGAAGAACTACGACAGA
TTAAAATCAATGAGGTACAGACTGATGTGGGTGTGGACACTAAGCATCAAACACTACAAGGAGTAGCATT
TCCCATTTCTCGAGAAGCCTTTCAGGCTTTGGAAAAATTGAATAATAGACAGCTCAACTATGTGCAGTTG
GAAATAGATATAAAAAATGAAATTATAATTTTGGCCAACACAACAAATACAGAACTGAAAGATTTGCCAA
AGAGGATTCCCAAGGATTCAGCTCGTTACCATTTCTTTCTGTATAAACATTCCCATGAAGGAGACTATTT
AGAGTCCATAGTTTTTATTTATTCAATGCCTGGATACACATGCAGTATAAGAGAGCGGATGCTGTATTCT
AGCTGCAAGAGCCGTCTGCTAGAAATTGTAGAAAGACAACTAC
